>Addgene plasmid #175567 | pGreenII 0229/ProRUBY:GOXL5-Citrine:NOSt | addgene full sequence | sequence record 345727 | Addgene NGS Result
TTGAGATCCTTTTTTTCTGCGCGTAATCTGCTGCTTGCAAACAAAAAAACCACCGCTACCAGCGGTGGTT
TGTTTGCCGGATCAAGAGCTACCAACTCTTTTTCCGAAGGTAACTGGCTTCAGCAGAGCGCAGATACCAA
ATACTGTTCTTCTAGTGTAGCCGTAGTTAGGCCACCACTTCAAGAACTCTGTAGCACCGCCTACATACCT
CGCTCTGCTAATCCTGTTACCAGTGGCTGCTGCCAGTGGCGATAAGTCGTGTCTTACCGGGTTGGACTCA
AGACGATAGTTACCGGATAAGGCGCAGCGGTCGGGCTGAACGGGGGGTTCGTGCACACAGCCCAGCTTGG
AGCGAACGACCTACACCGAACTGAGATACCTACAGCGTGAGCTATGAGAAAGCGCCACGCTTCCCGAAGG
GAGAAAGGCGGACAGGTATCCGGTAAGCGGCAGGGTCGGAACAGGAGAGCGCACGAGGGAGCTTCCAGGG
GGAAACGCCTGGTATCTTTATAGTCCTGTCGGGTTTCGCCACCTCTGACTTGAGCGTCGATTTTTGTGAT
GCTCGTCAGGGGGGCGGAGCCTATGGAAAAACGCCAGCAACGCGGCCTTTTTACGGTTCCTGGCCTTTTG
CTGGCCTTTTGCTCACATGAGATCTTGGCAGGATATATTGTGGTGTAACGTTATCAGCTTGCATGCCGGT
CGATCTAGTAACATAGATGACACCGCGCGCGATAATTTATCCTAGTTTGCGCGCTATATTTTGTTTTCTA
TCGCGTATTAAATGTATAATTGCGGGACTCTAATCATAAAAACCCATCTCATAAATAACGTCATGCATTA
CATGTTAATTATTACATGCTTAACGTAATTCAACAGAAATTATATGATAATCATCGCAAGACCGGCAACA
GGATTCAATCTTAAGAAACTTTATTGCCAAATGTTTGAACGATCTGCTTGACTCTAGGGGTCATCAGATT
TCGGTGACGGGCAGGACCGGACGGGGCGGCACCGGCAGGCTGAAGTCCAGCTGCCAGAAACCCACGTCAT
GCCAGTTCCCGTGCTTGAAGCCGGCCGCCCGCAGCATGCCGCGGGGGGCATATCCGAGCGCCTCGTGCAT
GCGCACGCTCGGGTCGTTGGGCAGCCCGATGACAGCGACCACGCTCTTGAAGCCCTGTGCCTCCAGGGAC
TTCAGCAGGTGGGTGTAGAGCGTGGAGCCCAGTCCCGTCCGCTGGTGGCGGGGGGAGACGTACACGGTCG
ACTCGGCCGTCCAGTCGTAGGCGTTGCGTGCCTTCCAGGGACCCGCGTAGGCGATGCCGGCGACCTCGCC
GTCCACCTCGGCGACGAGCCAGGGATAGCGCTCCCGCAGACGGACGAGGTCGTCCGTCCACTCCTGCGGT
TCCTGCGGCTCGGTACGGAAGTTGACCGTGCTTGTCTCGATGTAGTGGTTGACGATGGTGCAGACCGCCG
GCATGTCCGCCTCGGTGGCACGGCGGATGTCGGCCGGGCGTCGTTCTGGGCTCATGGTAGATCCCCTCGA
TCGAGTTGAGAGTGAATATGAGACTCTAATTGGATACCGAGGGGAATTTATGGAACGTCAGTGGAGCATT
TTTGACAAGAAATATTTGCTAGCTGATAGTGACCTTAGGCGACTTTTGAACGCGCAATAATGGTTTCTGA
CGTATGTGCTTAGCTCATTAAACTCCAGAAACCCGCGGCTCAGTGGCTCCTTCAACGTTGCGGTTCTGTC
AGTTCCAAACGTAAAACGGCTTGTCCCGCGTCATCGGCGGGGGTCATAACGTGACTCCCTTAATTCTCCG
CTCATGATCGATAACATTAACGCTTACAATTTCCATTCGCCATTCAGGCTGCGCAACTGTTGGGAAGGGC
GATCGGTGCGGGCCTCTTCGCTATTACGCCAGCTGGCGAAAGGGGGATGTGCTGCAAGGCGATTAAGTTG
GGTAACGCCAGGGTTTTCCCAGTCACGACGTTGTAAAACGACGGCCAGTGAGCGCGCGTAATACGACTCA
CTATAGGGCGAATTGGGTACCGCTAACCCAATCTCAATCGAACCGGACCAAATTAGAATGAAATGGTTTT
AGTGAGTTACATGGTTCTTAATTTGACTGGATGAAATTAATTAAAGGCACTATATAGATGAAACTAAAAC
TACAAGAACATTGCTCTAACTTTTACACAACTTTAAAAAAAAAAAAAAAAAAAATCGTGGAATGTTGATT
CATTTGACCTTTATTCTGGATTGAAAGTGATGCAAAAATGACTTTATCTAATAAATAAAAAAAAGAAGAC
TTTATCTGATGTAGTGAAATTCTTGTATTTGTTGATGCAATGATGCTATGGATTGTTTTCAAATGTTTCA
ATTACGTATCAAATTATTTTATTTGTACCAACACATGCAAGTATGCAACCATGGCCTCGTCGTAAAGAAC
TTTGGGCAACATACAAATTTGGGCAAACATCTATAACACATTGGATTTTTTTGATCGATTTAATTTGATT
CTTGGAATTACTATTACCTTCTTCTTTTAAAAATTCAGTAAGATATGTGTTACCGTGTGAAAGTCTATAT
GTGTGGGAACGAAAGGTTTGAAGACGAGTAAGAAAGTAGAAGAGCACAATGCGAAACTTTATTGGTATAC
GTAACTGTTTATTGACGACATTTGTAGGAACAAAAATTGCAAGATAACACATTTTTTAGTGTTTGCTTTG
CTTGTTTATAGTAACCGGTAGGCAGTGGCGGAGGCAGAATAATTAGATACAGGGGTCACTCTTTTTGTAA
GCCAAATACCAAAAAAAAAAAATTAAGAAAAATGATAATATCCTCATAAATGATAATTTCAAAAAAAAAT
ATATATATGAGAAAGAAAAAAACTGTTCTAGTAAAGTAAACATTAAATCTAAAGTAATTTATACTGTGTT
AAACAATAATAATGAGATTAACTTAGTTTAATAGACTTATTTTTTTATTTATAAAATTAATTGGGTTAAT
TTGTTGTAGGTTTAATATTTTTTGTTAGACTATATTTGAATATATATTGATGGGGGTCAATAATATTTTG
GGAAAGGGTCAATTTATAAAAATTAACAAAACCTAAAGTAATTTTCTAAAATCCATAGGGGTCAATTGAC
CCCCATGATTATACACTCCCTCCGCCACTGCCGGTAGGGTTTGATGTCTTGGATTGTTAAGTTTTAAAGT
TTTGTCTCATGATCTATGTAAGTGCTTAAGCCGGCGCTAGCATAAATTGAACCTTTAATCAGAATGTAGT
AGTTGACCTGGATGGATGACACTTTTATGCGAGATGGGTCGAGCGACGCTAACCATTAGGCCCTCGATCG
GCAGTCGGCAGATATAACTTAGATACAGTGGATAGTGACATATCCTCTTAATAAATATGTTTTAAATGTT
AGATTAACTTATGACCTAAAGAAAAGAAGTTAGATTAACATTTTTTAGAAATTATTATTTCGGATAGGTT
TAATAAGCATAAGTCAGCGAAACTTATAAGGTATTTATTTACAATTATAAAATCAACAGCTTCCAAACAA
AATCTTTTTTCTTTTTGACTTCTTAAAACAAAATCTCATACTAACCGATTTAACATTATGTTTGTGAATA
ATATGGTAACGCGAATGATTAGCAACATAAAAAACAAAGAGTCAACTAACCGCATTCATGAATGGAATGG
AATGTCACGGTCAATCATTAGATTTGGTGTTACGGAATACATATTTATTAAATGTATATGAAGAAAAAAG
CATGGCCAATAATAATGTAAATAAATTGGCTCAACATGCGATGTATGTACATAATTTAGAGTGGAAAATG
AAAAGATATATACAATGTGTATTAATATAGATGTACGCAGTTGTATAAAATTGATGGACATGATTTAGGT
TTTTTTTTAAAAAATTGATGGACATTTTTCAAATATCAAAATGTTTAATTTATATTTTCTACATATAATT
GAAATTAAACAAAGGAGATATAAGTTCTACATAATTTTACTTTGTATCGTTGGAACAAACACGTACAGTA
GTATTATTTTATATATGTGCATGTATGTTTTGCGTTCCTTTAAAAATCAAATACATGGGAAGATAACATG
CAACGAACCAGATGATACAGCGCCTGATGAGAGGTCAAAAACGTAACGAGTTTGACTTGTATAATATTAA
TATGTAGTTGCATGTTTGATGTTGACACAGCATCGCCATCATTAATTCGTTCTCTGCAGTCTACCGAACT
AATTAATCTCAAATAATCGATGAGTACATATATGTTAAGTCCGTCGAGGCTAATGTATAATTCAATAATA
TAAATATGTTCATTCGAGGATATAGTTCATATTATTATATATCTGTTTAAAATTATTGACTCCAATCATC
CTATAAACTAAGAGGGTTGACACCGCAGCAAAGAAAAAAATAAAATATACCATAATTCATATATTTGCAC
AATCTGAATTATAATGGAAATTAAGTTTGCTCAAACAAAAAAAAAGGGTTGGCTCCATATACGAAATTGT
TAATTTGTAATTTTGTAGGACTTCTAATTAAAAAAATATATATCAATAAATGATTATTTTATATATGTCA
ATTATATCTGATCATTAATTAATTAATTGTTTCGAAAATAATTAATTAATTTTGAAATTTAAATTAAAGC
AATATTAAATGTAAAAATTTTAAATTATATTAAACTAGAAATTTATTGTGAGCATTTTTGTGTATAGATC
AAGATATGATGAATCTTGTGGGATTTTTTTTATTCTATAACAGGTGTTGTTTCATATGCTACGCATTTTT
ATATATTTAACCAAACATAATGACAAGTTGACAACGACTAGTATTTCTTCCCATTTAGATGATAAGATTA
GTCCAAATACTCCAAACCGTCTGTTGGATTAAGAATGACCGGAATACGATTACTCCAAAACGCATATGGG
TTTACTGGTCGAGAATATACCTTTGGATTAAGATCATGTAGAGTTATTTCATTACGATTTTGATTTCTTT
TGGTTATTGTGAATATGTTTTTTACTTTCTTTTTTCTGTTAGAGATCATTTGTGAATATGTTAAGTGGTA
AGTGTACAATTTTTCATATTTTGAATCGAGTATCATAAATATCATTGTACACATACCAGTTTATTTATTT
CGTCCTGATATTAACAAGTAACAACGTCAATTTTGAGATCAATTATTTGAAAATATAGAAAACTGAAAGT
ATTAACCAATTTAGTTTGATTCTAATTAGAGTCATCGTATTGTGCTAGTAATCGGTGACGGGAACCACAT
AAAACGACAGTTTATCAACATAAAAAAAAATCACAAACACATAGAAGACTCTAGTTTTGTTATAAACTTG
TGCTAAATAATTAACACGATACATAATACTCTTCATTATTATATATACTTTTCATGTATAATAATGCATG
GACATTACACAAATGGAATGAATAGTACAATTGTATGTGCATGAATGTTTTTCTAAAAACTGACATCCGT
TTGTATGCTATTTTATCCTTGTTTGTTATTTAATAGTAGAAAACTTGCGAGGACCAAAATAATTAGCATG
CAAAGAACCAGAAGAAATCGTGAGAACTAAAACGTAAAGAACTCTTGTGACTTGTATAATATATAGTTTG
TATGCATGTTTGATGTTGACACAACATATCTCCATCATTAATTCGTCCCTTGCAGTCTCTCAAACTTATT
AATCTCAAATAATCGATGTTTATAGATTAAGTCCCTCGAGACTAATAATGTAAATCCAATGATACAATGT
GGTTCCTTCGACGACGAATCATATTCTGATTTCTGTATATCTGTAATATAAAGTACGATTATTATTATAT
TTGAATACAATCATACTTAATAAAATATTGTGTCATATATATTTATCTCCATAAATGTTTCTCTTGACTG
AAATGTGAATACCCAAACATAAAAACATATACAGTAAATACTTTGTTCAATTCCCATTAAATTTCTCTTT
GAATCTAAAATCAGACATAGAAATACTGTTGTTTAGAGAAAGATTTTGAATATATAGAACATTAAATCGC
CGCAGAACTTTGTTGTTTAGAGAAAGATTTTAAATATGATAAGAACTCAACTAAAGAAAAAGAAAAAAAA
TTATGACGTCTCAATTTAGAGTTTTATTGGTTCTTTTGTACAGTTCTGTAATGTTAGGAATCGTTTTATA
CACAAAGGTAACTTAAATCTTTCAAACGTCTACGGTAGTGGACGGTCATTAAAATCAGAGTTAAGAAAAC
GAACAAACCAAATTTAATCATATCTTATACACTCGAGACCTTGATTATATATTACTCTTTTATATATTAA
CAGAACTAGAAATAAAAACTATACATTATTAGAATATCGTAACGTATACTAATATCCCATCGACCAGTAT
ATAAACGACACAAGTCACAGTACATTCTCATCACATACCACAAAATATCTCATAAAGATCAAATAAACAC
TAAACCTGAAAGCAAAAAAGGGCCCATGACGCAAGAAAGATTCAAGAACAACCTTAACGCCGTCGTGATA
TCATTCTTCTTCTTCTTCCTCTGTTCCACGTCGGATTTGCTCCTTCCACGTTCACCGTTAGCTATTCTCA
CCGGCGGGAGGTGGGATCTTCTGCAGCCGAGTGTAGGTATATCCGCAATGCACATGCAGCTTCTACACAA
CAACAAAGTCGTCATCTTTGACCGTACGGATTATGGACCTTCGAATGTTTCTCTCCCTTCTCAAACCTGC
CAAAACGCCACCGTTTTTGACTGCTCTGCTCATTCAATACTATACGACGTCGCTTCAAATACCTTTCGCC
CACTTACACTACGTTACGACACGTGGTGCTCTTCCGGTTCTTTAAACGCTTCCGGTTCTTTAATCCAAAC
CGGCGGTTATGGCAACGGCGAAAGAACTGTACGGGTTTTCACACCTTGCGACGGAGGAGTTGGAAGCGTT
TCGTGTGATTGGATTGAGAACAGAGCGTATCTCTCCTCTCGCCGGTGGTATTCCACCAATCAGATTCTTC
CCGATGGTCGGATTATCATCGTCGGCGGAAGAAGAGCTTTCAACTACGAGTTTTACCCCAAGGATCCGGG
AGAATCCGTTTTCAATCTCAGATTCTTGGCGGAGACGAGAGATCCGAATGAAGAAAACAATCTTTATCCG
TTTCTTCATCTTCTCCCCGACGGTAATCTCTTCATCTTCGCCAATCGGAGATCGATTTTGTTCGATTTCG
TCAATCACCGAATCATCAAGGAGTTTCCACAGATTCCCGGCGGCGATAAACGGAATTATCCCAGCACTGG
CTCCTCCGTGCTCCTCCCTCTCTTTCTCACCGGAGACATTAACAGAACGAAGATAACTGCTGAGGTTATG
GTATGCGGCGGTGCTCCGCCGGGAGCGTTCTTCAAAGCGGCGAGGACGATTCCTAAAATCTTCGTCGCGG
GATCACGCACGTGTGGGAGATTGAAAGTGACCGACCCGGATCCGAAATGGGTCATGGAGCAAATGCCATC
GCCACGTGTCATGTCTGATATGTTACTGTTACCAAACGGTGACGTTTTGATCATTAACGGTGCTGCTAAC
GGAACCGCTGGTTGGGAAGACGCGACGAACGCTGTTCTCAACCCGATTTTATACTTACCCGAGGAGCCTG
ACCAGACCCGGAGATTCGAAATTCTCACCCCGACTCGAATCCCTAGAATGTACCATTCGGCGTCTCTTCT
TCTGTCAGACGGCAGAGTCTTAGTCGGAGGAAGCAATCCTCATCGAAATTACAATTTCACGGCGAGGCCG
TACCCAACGGAGCTCAGCCTCGAGGCTTATCTCCCGCGTTACCTGGATCCACAGTACGCACGTGTGAGAC
CGACGATCATCACGGTGGAGCTCGCCGGGAATATGTTGTACGGTCAGGCTTTTGCCGTAACGTTCGCGAT
TCCGGCATTCGGAATGTTCGACGGAGGGGTATCGGTGAGGCTCGTGGCGCCGTCGTTCAGCACTCACTCA
ACGGCGATGAACCAGAGGTTGTTGGTTTTGCGCGTCAGGCGCGTGAGTCAGTTATCTGTTTTCGCTTATA
AAGCTGACGTGGACGGGCCTACTAACTCCTACGTGGCACCACCTGGGTATTATATGATGTTCGTGGTTCA
CCGTGGAATTCCGAGTGTAGCTGTTTGGGTTAAGATTGGAAGCTTGATATCGAATTCCTGCAGCCCGGGG
GATCCACTAGTTCTAGAGCCTGGAGGTGGAGGTGGAGCTGTGAGCAAGGGCGAGGAGCTGTTCACCGGGG
TGGTGCCCATCCTGGTCGAGCTGGACGGCGACGTAAACGGCCACAAGTTCAGCGTGTCCGGCGAGGGCGA
GGGCGATGCCACCTACGGCAAGCTGACCCTGAAGTTCATCTGCACCACCGGCAAGCTGCCCGTGCCCTGG
CCCACCCTCGTGACCACCTTCGGCTACGGCCTGATGTGCTTCGCCCGCTACCCCGACCACATGAAGCAGC
ACGACTTCTTCAAGTCCGCCATGCCCGAAGGCTACGTCCAGGAGCGCACCATCTTCTTCAAGGACGACGG
CAACTACAAGACCCGCGCCGAGGTGAAGTTCGAGGGCGACACCCTGGTGAACCGCATCGAGCTGAAGGGC
ATCGACTTCAAGGAGGACGGCAACATCCTGGGGCACAAGCTGGAGTACAACTACAACAGCCACAACGTCT
ATATCATGGCCGACAAGCAGAAGAACGGCATCAAGGTGAACTTCAAGATCCGCCACAACATCGAGGACGG
CAGCGTGCAGCTCGCCGACCACTACCAGCAGAACACCCCCATCGGCGACGGCCCCGTGCTGCTGCCCGAC
AACCACTACCTGAGCTACCAGTCCGCCCTGAGCAAAGACCCCAACGAGAAGCGCGATCACATGGTCCTGC
TGGAGTTCGTGACCGCCGCCGGGATCACTCTCGGCATGGACGAGCTGTACAAGGATCCTGCTGGTGCTGC
TGCGCCTCTAGCATAAGCGGCCGCGATCGTTCAAACATTTGGCAATAAAGTTTCTTAAGATTGAATCCTG
TTGCCGGTCTTGCGATGATTATCATATAATTTCTGTTGAATTACGTTAAGCATGTAATAATTAACATGTA
ATGCATGACGTTATTTATGAGATGGGTTTTTATGATTAGAGTCCCGCAATTATACATTTAATACGCGATA
GAAAACAAAATATAGCGCGCAAACTAGGATAAATTATCGCGCGCGGTGTCATCTATGTTACTAGATCGAG
CTCCAGCTTTTGTTCCCTTTAGTGAGGGTTAATTGCGCGCTTGGCGTAATCATGGTCATAGCTGTTTCCT
GTGTGAAATTGTTATCCGCTCACAATTCCACACAACATACGAGCCGGAAGCATAAAGTGTAAAGCCTGGG
GTGCCTAATGAGTGAGCTAACTCACATTAATTGCGTTGCGCTCACTGCCCGCTTTCCAGTCGGGAAACCT
GTCGTGCCAGCTGCATTAATGAATCGGCCAACGCGCGGGGAGAGGCGGTTTGCGTATTGGGCGCTCTTCC
GCTTCCTCGCTCACTGACTCGCTGCGCTCGGTCGTTCGGCTGCGGCGAGCGGTATCAGCTCACTCAAAGG
CGGTAATACGGTTATCCACAGAATCAGGGGATAACGCAGGAAAGAACATGAAGGCCTTGACAGGATATAT
TGGCGGGTAAACTAAGTCGCTGTATGTGTTTGTTTGAGATCTAATTCCGGGGATCGGAAATCCAGAAGCC
CGAGAGGTTGCCGCCTTTCGGGCTTTTTCTTTTTCAAAAAAAAAAATTTATAAAACGATCTGTTGCGGCC
GGCCGCCGGGTTGTGGGCAAAGGCGCTCGACGGTGGGCAACCGCTTGCGGTTGTCCACGGGCGGAGCCGG
TGCGCGTAGCGCATTGTCCACAAGCCAAGGGCGACCAATAATTGATATATATATTCATAATTGAAAAGCT
AATTGAACATACTACTTGCTGTAACTACTTGCCGGAGCGAGGGGTGTTTGCAAGCTGTTGATCTGAAAGG
GCTATTAGCGTTCTCACGTGCCTTTTTGATTAGCGATTTCACGTGACCTTATTAGCGATTTCACGTACTC
CGATTAGCGATTTCACGTACCCTGATTAGCGATTTCACGTGGATAGTTTTTGGAGCGGGCCGGAAAGCCC
CGTGAATCAAGGCTTTGCGGGGCATTAGCGGTTTCACGTGGATAACTACCCTCTATCCACAGGCTTCCGG
GGATAAAAAAGCCCGCTCGACGGCGGGCTGTTGGATGGGGATCGCCTGAATCGCCCCATCATCCAGCCAG
AAAGTGAGGGAGCCACGGTTGATGAGAGCTTTGTTGTAGGTGGACCAGTTGGTGATTTTGAACTTTTGCT
TTGCCACGGAACGGTCTGCGTTGTCGGGAAGATGCGTGATCTGATCCTTCAACTCAGCAAAAGTTCGATT
TATTCAACAAAGCCACGTTGTGTCTCAAAATCTCTGATGTTACATTGCACAAGATAAAAATATATCATCA
TGAACAATAAAACTGTCTGCTTACATAAACAGTAATACAAGGGGTGTTATGAGCCATATTCAACGGGAAA
CGTCTTGCTCAAGGCCGCGATTAAATTCCAACATGGATGCTGATTTATATGGGTATAAATGGGCTCGCGA
TAATGTCGGGCAATCAGGTGCGACAATCTACCGATTGTATGGGAAGCCCGATGCGCCAGAGTTGTTTCTG
AAACATGGCAAAGGTAGCGTTGCCAATGATGTTACAGATGAGATGGTCAGACTAAACTGGCTGACGGAAT
TTATGCCTCTTCCGACCATCAAGCATTTTATCCGTACTCCTGATGATGCATGGTTACTCACCACTGCGAT
CCCAGGGAAAACAGCATTCCAGGTATTAGAAGAATATCCTGATTCAGGTGAAAATATTGTTGATGCGCTG
GCAGTGTTCCTGCGCCGGTTGCATTCGATTCCTGTTTGTAATTGTCCTTTTAACAGCGATCGCGTATTTC
GTCTCGCTCAGGCGCAATCACGAATGAATAACGGTTTGGTTGATGCGAGTGATTTTGATGACGAGCGTAA
TGGCTGGCCTGTTGAACAAGTCTGGAAAGAAATGCATAAACTTTTGCCATTCTCACCGGATTCAGTCGTC
ACTCATGGTGATTTCTCACTTGATAACCTTATTTTTGACGAGGGGAAATTAATAGGTTGTATTGATGTTG
GACGAGTCGGAATCGCAGACCGATACCAGGATCTTGCCATCCTATGGAACTGCCTCGGTGAGTTTTCTCC
TTCATTACAGAAACGGCTTTTTCAAAAATATGGTATTGATAATCCTGATATGAATAAATTGCAGTTTCAT
TTGATGCTCGATGAGTTTTTCTAATCAGAATTGGTTAATTGGTTGTAACCATGACCAAAATCCCTTAACG
TGAGTTTTCGTTCCACTGAGCGTCAGACCCCGTAGAAAAGATCAAAGGATCTTC
Features (pLannotate 1.2.2; 20 found; start..end, strand, type, name):
      1..589     +  rep_origin     ori: high-copy-number ColE1/pMB1/pBR322/pUC origin of replication
    656..678     +  misc_feature   LB T-DNA repeat: left border repeat from nopaline C58 T-DNA (truncated)
    702..954     -  terminator     NOS terminator: nopaline synthase terminator and poly(A) signal
    977..1525    -  CDS            bar: PAT_STRHY - Experimental evidence at protein level: Swiss-Prot protein existence level 1. Inactivates phosphinothricin (PPT) by transfer of an acetyl group from acetyl CoA. Can also acetylate demethylphosphinothricin but not PTT or glutamate. This enzyme is an effector of phosphinothricin tripeptide (PTT or bialaphos) resistance. From Streptomyces hygroscopicus. Introduced by genetic manipulation and expressed in glufosinate-tolerant maize by Dekalb Genetics.
   1567..1746    -  promoter       NOS promoter: nopaline synthase promoter
   1856..2011    -  CDS            lacZα (fragment): LacZα fragment of β-galactosidase; lacZ fragment
   2019..2037    +  promoter       T7 promoter: promoter for bacteriophage T7 RNA polymerase
   8230..8279    -  misc_feature   MCS (fragment): pBluescript multiple cloning site
   8300..9013    +  CDS            Citrine: Citrine is a basic (constitutively fluorescent) yellow fluorescent protein published in 2001, derived from Aequorea victoria. It has moderate acid sensitivity.
   9055..9307    +  terminator     NOS terminator: nopaline synthase terminator and poly(A) signal
   9326..9344    -  promoter       T3 promoter: promoter for bacteriophage T3 RNA polymerase
   9387..9409    -  protein_bind   lac operator (fragment): The lac repressor binds to the lac operator to inhibit transcription in E. coli. This inhibition can be relieved by adding lactose or isopropyl-β-D-thiogalactopyranoside (IPTG). lac repressor encoded by lacI
   9413..9443    -  promoter       lac promoter: promoter for the E. coli lac operon
   9458..9479    -  protein_bind   CAP binding site: CAP binding activates transcription in the presence of cAMP. E. coli catabolite activator protein
   9492..9584    -  CDS            lacI (fragment): lac repressor; lacI; The lac repressor binds to the lac operator to inhibit transcription in E. coli. This inhibition can be relieved by adding lactose or isopropyl-β-D-thiogalactopyranoside (IPTG).
   9586..9710    -  rep_origin     RSF ori (fragment): Plasmids containing the RSF 1030 origin of replication can be propagated in E. coli cells that contain additional plasmids with compatible origins.
   9718..9742    +  misc_feature   RB T-DNA repeat: right border repeat from nopaline C58 T-DNA
   9893..10328   -  rep_origin     pSa ori: origin of replication from bacterial plasmid pSa
  10333..10434   -  CDS            TRA2_ECOLX (fragment): Protein predicted: Swiss-Prot protein existence level 4. Required for transposition of transposon Tn903. From Escherichia coli.
  10619..11434   +  CDS            KanR: aminoglycoside phosphotransferase; aph(3')-Ia; confers resistance to kanamycin in bacteria or G418 (Geneticin®) in eukaryotes
