[The description below was written by a language model from this plasmid's Addgene catalogue record and pLannotate feature annotations shown in this document.]
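Description:
pGreenII 0229/ProRUBY:GOXL5-Citrine:NOSt is a plant expression binary vector built on the pGreenII 0229 backbone for Agrobacterium-mediated transformation of Arabidopsis. It replicates at high copy in E. coli through a ColE1/pUC-type origin and is selected there with kanamycin via an aph(3')-Ia KanR gene located outside the T-DNA. The backbone also carries the pSa origin, which functions in Agrobacterium only when the replication protein is supplied in trans. This is why the record notes that the pSOUP helper plasmid is required.

Between the nopaline-type left and right T-DNA border repeats sit two plant cassettes. Near the left border is a selection cassette in which the NOS promoter drives the bar gene (phosphinothricin acetyltransferase), followed by a NOS terminator. This would confer glufosinate/phosphinothricin tolerance, whereas the catalogue entry lists kanamycin as the plant selectable marker; the annotated sequence does not support that field, since the only kanamycin resistance gene lies outside the borders.

The payload is cloned into the pBluescript-derived lacZα/multiple cloning site region flanked by T7 and T3 promoters. According to the record, it consists of the RUBY promoter driving A. thaliana GOXL5 (a GALACTOSE OXIDASE-LIKE gene) fused at its C terminus to the yellow fluorescent protein Citrine and terminated by NOS. The feature table annotates Citrine and the terminator but leaves the roughly 6 kb upstream stretch, presumably holding the promoter and GOXL5, unannotated.

The stated purpose is to express Citrine-tagged GOXL genes under RUBY regulatory control for transgene complementation of the ruby-5 mutant. The Citrine tag should also allow the fusion protein to be visualised.
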