Addgene plasmid #175567: pGreenII 0229/ProRUBY:GOXL5-Citrine:NOSt
Purpose: pSOUP helper plasmid needed for Agrobacterium-mediated plant transformation - Expression of GOXL genes tagged with Citrine under RUBY promoter for transgene complementation of ruby-5
Depositing lab: George Haughn. Depositing organization: University of British Columbia. Publication: Expression Patterns and Functional Characterisation of Arabidopsis GALACTOSE OXIDASE-LIKE (GOXL) Genes Suggest Specialised Roles for Galactose Oxidases in Plants. Sola K, Dean GH, Li Y, Lohmann J, Movahedan M, Gilchrist EJ, Adams KL, Haughn GW. Plant Cell Physiol. 2021 May 27. pii: 6286013. doi: 10.1093/pcp/pcab073. PubMed 34042158.
Backbone
  Vector backbone: pGreenII 0229
  Vector type: Plant Expression
  Selectable markers: Kanamycin in plants
Growth in bacteria
  Bacterial resistance: Kanamycin, 50 μg/mL
  Growth temperature: 37°C
  Growth strain: DH5alpha
  Copy number: High Copy
Gene/Insert
  Gene/Insert name: GOXL5
  Species: A. thaliana (mustard weed)
  Promoter: RUBY
  Tag / fusion protein: Citrine (C terminal on backbone)
  Cloning method: Restriction Enzyme; 5′ cloning site Unknown (unknown if destroyed); 3′ cloning site Unknown (unknown if destroyed)
  Sequencing primers: 5′ M13F; 3′ M13R
Terms and licenses: Academic/Nonprofit Terms; Industry Terms: Not Available to Industry
How to cite: pGreenII 0229/ProRUBY:GOXL5-Citrine:NOSt was a gift from George Haughn (Addgene plasmid # 175567 ; http://n2t.net/addgene:175567 ; RRID:Addgene_175567)
